>Addgene plasmid #192304 | pEN_TT 3xFLAG-KPNA1 | addgene full sequence | sequence record 375653 | Addgene NGS Result
CTGACGGATGGCCTTTTTGCGTTTCTACAAACTCTTCCTGTTAGTTAGTTACTTAAGCTCGGGCCCCAAA
TAATGATTTTATTTTGACTGATAGTGACCTGTTCGTTGCAACAAATTGATAAGCAATGCTTTTTTATAAT
GCCAACTTTGTACAAAAAAGCAGGCTTTAAAGGAACCAATTCAGTCGACTGGATCCCGAGTTTACTCCCT
ATCAGTGATAGAGAACGTATGTCGAGTTTACTCCCTATCAGTGATAGAGAACGATGTCGAGTTTACTCCC
TATCAGTGATAGAGAACGTATGTCGAGTTTACTCCCTATCAGTGATAGAGAACGTATGTCGAGTTTACTC
CCTATCAGTGATAGAGAACGTATGTCGAGTTTATCCCTATCAGTGATAGAGAACGTATGTCGAGTTTACT
CCCTATCAGTGATAGAGAACGTATGTCGAGGTAGGCGTGTACGGTGGGAGGCCTATATAAGCAGAGCTCG
TTTAGTGAACCGTCAGATCGCCACTAGATGGACTACAAAGACCATGACGGTGATTATAAAGATCATGACA
TCGATTACAAGGATGACGATGACAAGACTAGTATGACCACCCCAGGAAAAGAGAACTTTCGCCTGAAAAG
TTACAAGAACAAATCTCTGAATCCCGATGAGATGCGCAGGAGGAGGGAGGAAGAAGGACTGCAGTTACGA
AAGCAGAAAAGAGAAGAGCAGTTATTCAAGCGGAGAAATGTTGCTACAGCAGAAGAAGAAACAGAAGAAG
AAGTTATGTCAGATGGAGGCTTTCATGAGGCTCAGATTAATAACATGGAGATGGCACCAGGTGGTGTCAT
CACTTCTGACATGATTGAAATGATATTTTCCAAAAGCCCAGAGCAACAGCTTTCAGCAACACAGAAATTC
AGGAAGCTGCTTTCAAAAGAACCTAACCCTCCTATTGATGAAGTTATCAGCACACCAGGAGTAGTGGCCA
GGTTTGTGGAGTTCCTCAAACGAAAAGAGAATTGTACACTGCAGTTTGAATCAGCTTGGGTACTGACAAA
TATTGCTTCAGGAAATTCTCTTCAGACCCGAATTGTGATTCAGGCAGGAGCTGTGCCCATCTTCATAGAG
TTGCTCAGCTCAGAGTTTGAAGATGTCCAGGAACAGGCAGTCTGGGCTCTTGGCAACATTGCTGGAGATA
GTACCATGTGCAGGGACTATGTCTTAGACTGCAATATCCTTCCCCCTCTTTTGCAGTTATTTTCAAAGCA
AAACCGCCTGACCATGACCCGGAATGCAGTATGGGCTTTGTCTAATCTCTGTAGAGGGAAAAGTCCACCT
CCAGAATTTGCAAAGGTTTCTCCATGTCTGAATGTGCTTTCCTGGTTGCTGTTTGTCAGTGACACTGATG
TACTGGCTGATGCCTGCTGGGCCCTCTCATATCTATCAGATGGACCCAATGATAAAATTCAAGCGGTCAT
CGATGCGGGAGTATGTAGGAGACTTGTGGAACTGCTGATGCATAATGATTATAAAGTGGTTTCTCCTGCT
TTGCGAGCTGTGGGAAACATTGTCACAGGGGATGATATTCAGACACAGGTAATTCTGAATTGCTCAGCTC
TGCAGAGTTTATTGCATTTGCTGAGTAGCCCAAAGGAATCTATCAAAAAGGAAGCATGTTGGACGATATC
TAATATTACAGCTGGAAATAGGGCACAGATCCAGACTGTGATAGATGCCAACATTTTCCCAGCCCTCATT
AGTATTTTACAAACTGCTGAATTTCGGACAAGAAAAGAAGCAGCTTGGGCCATCACAAATGCAACTTCTG
GAGGATCAGCTGAACAGATCAAGTACCTAGTAGAACTGGGTTGTATCAAGCCGCTCTGTGATCTCCTCAC
GGTCATGGACTCTAAGATTGTACAGGTTGCCCTAAATGGCTTGGAAAATATCCTGAGGCTTGGAGAACAG
GAAGCCAAAAGGAATGGCACTGGCATTAACCCTTACTGTGCTTTGATTGAAGAAGCTTATGGTCTGGATA
AAATTGAGTTCTTACAGAGTCATGAAAACCAGGAGATCTACCAAAAGGCCTTTGATCTTATTGAGCATTA
CTTCGGGACCGAAGATGAAGACAGCAGCATTGCACCCCAGGTTGACCTTAACCAGCAGCAGTACATCTTC
CAACAGTGTGAGGCTCCTATGGAAGGTTTCCAGCTTTGACAATTGGAAGACTAATGCGTTTTCGAGATAT
CTAGACCCAGCTTTCTTGTACAAAGTTGGCATTATAAGAAAGCATTGCTTATCAATTTGTTGCAACGAAC
AGGTCACTATCAGTCAAAATAAAATCATTATTTGCCATCCAGCTGCAGCTCTGGCCCGTGTCTCAAAATC
TCTGATGTTACATTGCACAAGATAAAAATATATCATCATGAACAATAAAACTGTCTGCTTACATAAACAG
TAATACAAGGGGTGTTATGAGCCATATTCAACGGGAAACGTCGAGGCCGCGATTAAATTCCAACATGGAT
GCTGATTTATATGGGTATAAATGGGCTCGCGATAATGTCGGGCAATCAGGTGCGACAATCTATCGCTTGT
ATGGGAAGCCCGATGCGCCAGAGTTGTTTCTGAAACATGGCAAAGGTAGCGTTGCCAATGATGTTACAGA
TGAGATGGTCAGACTAAACTGGCTGACGGAATTTATGCCTCTTCCGACCATCAAGCATTTTATCCGTACT
CCTGATGATGCATGGTTACTCACCACTGCGATCCCCGGAAAAACAGCATTCCAGGTATTAGAAGAATATC
CTGATTCAGGTGAAAATATTGTTGATGCGCTGGCAGTGTCCCTGCGCCGGTTGCATTCGATTCCTGTTTG
TAATTGTCCTTTTAACAGCGATCGCGTATTTCGTCTCGCTCAGGCGCAATCACGAATGAATAACGGTTTG
GTTGATGCGAGTGATTTTGATGACGAGCGTAATGGCTGGCCTGTTGAACAAGTCTGGAAAGAAATGCATA
AACTTTTGCCATTCTCACCGGATTCAGTCGTCACTCATGGTGATTTCTCACTTGATAACCTTATTTTTGA
CGAGGGGAAATTAGGCCGGGAAGCCGATCTCGGCTTGAACGAATTGTTAGGTGGCGGTACTTGGGTCGAT
ATCAAAGTGCATCACTTCTTCCCGTATGCCCAACTTTGTATAGAGAGCCACTGCGGGATCGTCACCGTAA
TCTGCTTGCACGTAGATCACATAAGCACCAAGCGCGTTGGCCTCATGCTTGAGGAGATTGATGAGCGCGG
TGGCAATGCCCTGCCTCCGGTGCTCGCCGGAGACTGCGAGATCATAGATATAGATCTCACTACGCGGCTG
CTCAAACTTGGGCAGAACGTAAGCCGCGAGAGCGCCAACAACCGCTTCTTGGTCGAAGGCAGCAAGCGCG
ATGAATGTCTTACTACGGAGCAAGTTCCCGAGGTAATCGGAGTCCGGCTGATGTTGGGAGTAGGTGGCTA
CGTCTCCGAACTCACGACCGAAAAGATCAAGAGCAGCCCGCATGGATTTGACTTGGTCAGGGCCGAGCCT
ACATGTGCGAATGATGCCCATACTTGAGCCACCTAACTTTGTTTTAGGGCGACTGCCCTGCTGCGTAACA
TCGTTGCTGCTGCGTAACATCGTTGCTGCTCCATAACATCAAACATCGACCCACGGCGTAACGCGCTTGC
TGCTTGGATGCCCGAGGCATAGACTGTACAAAAAAACAGTCATAACAAGCCATGAAAACCGCCACTGCGC
CGTTACCACCGCTGCGTTCGGTCAAGGTTCTGGACCAGTTGCGTGAGCGCATACGCTACTTGCATTACAG
TTTACGAACCGAACAGGCTTATGTCAACTGGGTTCGTGCCTTCATCCGTTTCCACGGTGTGCGTCACCCG
GCAACCTTGGGCAGCAGCGAAGTCGAGGCATTTCTGTCCTGGCTGGCGAACGAGCGCAAGGTTTCGGTCT
CCACGCATCGTCAGGCATTGGCGGCCTTGCTGTTCTTCTACGGCAAGGTGCTGTGCACGGATCTGCCCTG
GCTTCAGGAGATCGGAAGACCTCGGCCGTCGCGGCGCTTGCCGGTGGTGCTGACCCCGGATGAAGTGGTT
CGCATCCTCGGTTTTCTGGAAGGCGAGCATCGTTTGTTCGCCCAGGACTCTAGCTATAGTTCTAGTGGTT
GGCTACTAATAGGTTGTATTGATGTTGGACGAGTCGGAATCGCAGACCGATACCAGGATCTTGCCATCCT
ATGGAACTGCCTCGGTGAGTTTTCTCCTTCATTACAGAAACGGCTTTTTCAAAAATATGGTATTGATAAT
CCTGATATGAATAAATTGCAGTTTCATTTGATGCTCGATGAGTTTTTCTAATCAGAATTGGTTAATTGGT
TGTAACACTGGCAGAGCATTACGCTGACTTGACGGGACGGCGCAAGCTCATGACCAAAATCCCTTAACGT
GAGTTTTCGTTCCACTGAGCGTCAGACCCCGTAGAAAAGATCAAAGGATCTTCTTGAGATCCTTTTTTTC
TGCGCGTAATCTGCTGCTTGCAAACAAAAAAACCACCGCTACCAGCGGTGGTTTGTTTGCCGGATCAAGA
GCTACCAACTCTTTTTCCGAAGGTAACTGGCTTCAGCAGAGCGCAGATACCAAATACTGTTCTTCTAGTG
TAGCCGTAGTTAGGCCACCACTTCAAGAACTCTGTAGCACCGCCTACATACCTCGCTCTGCTAATCCTGT
TACCAGTGGCTGCTGCCAGTGGCGATAAGTCGTGTCTTACCGGGTTGGACTCAAGACGATAGTTACCGGA
TAAGGCGCAGCGGTCGGGCTGAACGGGGGGTTCGTGCACACAGCCCAGCTTGGAGCGAACGACCTACACC
GAACTGAGATACCTACAGCGTGAGCTATGAGAAAGCGCCACGCTTCCCGAAGGGAGAAAGGCGGACAGGT
ATCCGGTAAGCGGCAGGGTCGGAACAGGAGAGCGCACGAGGGAGCTTCCAGGGGGAAACGCCTGGTATCT
TTATAGTCCTGTCGGGTTTCGCCACCTCTGACTTGAGCGTCGATTTTTGTGATGCTCGTCAGGGGGGCGG
AGCCTATGGAAAAACGCCAGCAACGCGGCCTTTTTACGGTTCCTGGCCTTTTGCTGGCCTTTTGCTCACA
TGTTCTTTCCTGCGTTATCCCCTGATTCTGTGGATAACCGTATTACCGCTAGCATGGATCTCGGGGACGT
CTAACTACTAAGCGAGAGTAGGGAACTGCCAGGCATCAAATAAAACGAAAGGCTCAGTCGGAAGACTGGG
CCTTTCGTTTTATCTGTTGTTTGTCGGTGAACGCTCTCCTGAGTAGGACAAATCCGCCGGGAGCGGATTT
GAACGTTGTGAAGCAACGGCCCGGAGGGTGGCGGGCAGGACGCCCGCCATAAACTGCCAGGCATCAAACT
AAGCAGAAGGCCATC
Features (pLannotate 1.2.2; 13 found; start..end, strand, type, name):
     67..166     +  protein_bind   attL1: mutant version of attL; recombination site for the Gateway® LR reaction LR Clonase™
    198..512     +  promoter       tight TRE promoter: Tet-responsive promoter PTight, consisting of seven tet operator sequences followed by the minimal CMV promoter
    521..586     +  CDS            3xFLAG: three tandem FLAG® epitope tags, followed by an enterokinase cleavage site
    593..2206    +  CDS            KPNA1: IMA5_PONAB - Experimental evidence at transcript level: Swiss-Prot protein existence level 2. Functions in nuclear protein import as an adapter protein for nuclear receptor KPNB1. Binds specifically and directly to substrates containing either a simple or bipartite NLS motif. Docking of the importin/substrate complex to the nuclear pore complex (NPC) is mediated by KPNB1 through binding to nucleoporin FxFG repeats and the complex is subsequently translocated through the pore by an energy requiring, Ran-dependent mechanism. At the nucleoplasmic side of the NPC, Ran binds to importin-beta and th
   2245..2344    -  protein_bind   attL2: mutant version of attL; recombination site for the Gateway® LR reaction LR Clonase™
   2467..3093    +  CDS            KanR (fragment): aminoglycoside phosphotransferase; aph(3')-Ia; confers resistance to kanamycin in bacteria or G418 (Geneticin®) in eukaryotes
   3127..3660    -  CDS            GmR: gentamycin acetyltransferase; aacC1; confers resistance to gentamycin
   3849..3877    -  promoter       Pc promoter: intI1 (promoter lies within the coding sequence); class 1 integron promoter
   3855..4202    -  CDS            YPR2_ECOLX (fragment): Protein predicted: Swiss-Prot protein existence level 4. From Escherichia coli.
   4207..4391    +  CDS            KanR (fragment): aminoglycoside phosphotransferase; aph(3')-Ia; confers resistance to kanamycin in bacteria or G418 (Geneticin®) in eukaryotes
   4534..5122    +  rep_origin     ori: high-copy-number ColE1/pMB1/pBR322/pUC origin of replication
   5290..5333    -  terminator     rrnB T1 terminator: Escherichia coli rrnB; transcription terminator T1 from the E. coli rrnB gene
   5465..17      +  terminator     rrnB T2 terminator (across the origin): transcription terminator T2 from the E. coli rrnB gene
