[The description below was written by a language model from this plasmid's Addgene catalogue record and pLannotate feature annotations shown in this document.]
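Description:
pEN_TT 3xFLAG-KPNA1 is a 5,475-nt Gateway entry vector built on the pEN_TTmiRC2-3xFLAG backbone and designed to hand off a tetracycline-inducible, epitope-tagged human KPNA1 expression cassette to a destination vector. It is maintained in E. coli at high copy through a ColE1/pUC-type origin and selected with gentamicin. The gentamicin acetyltransferase gene (aacC1), driven by a class 1 integron Pc promoter, sits between two fragments of a kanamycin resistance gene, which suggests the gentamicin cassette interrupted an original KanR marker, so kanamycin is not the working selection. rrnB T1 and T2 terminators lie upstream of the recombination cassette and insulate it from read-through transcription from the backbone.

The payload lies between attL1 and attL2, the sites recognised in the Gateway LR reaction. It consists of the tight TRE promoter (seven tet operators fused to a minimal CMV promoter), followed by an N-terminal 3xFLAG tag and the KPNA1 coding sequence, which was inserted by restriction cloning between SpeI and MfeI sites that remain intact. KPNA1 (importin alpha family; also IPOA5, NPI-1) is an adapter that binds nuclear localisation signals on cargo proteins and couples them to importin beta for transport through the nuclear pore. The annotation software matched the insert to an orangutan orthologue, but the catalogue entry records it as human.

Because the promoter travels with the insert, LR recombination yields a destination construct in which 3xFLAG-KPNA1 expression depends on a tetracycline-controlled transactivator, which this plasmid does not encode. No polyadenylation signal is annotated within the att-flanked region, and the record does not specify a destination vector. The stated purpose is inducible expression of FLAG-tagged KPNA1, and the associated work concerns nucleocytoplasmic transport of active HER2.
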