Addgene plasmid #192304: pEN_TT 3xFLAG-KPNA1
Purpose: Gateway entry vector for an inducible 3xFLAG-KPNA1
Depositing lab: Kevin Janes. Depositing organization: University of Virginia. Publication: Nucleocytoplasmic transport of active HER2 causes fractional escape from the DCIS-like state. Wang L, Paudel BB, McKnight RA, Janes KA. Nat Commun. 2023 Apr 13;14(1):2110. doi: 10.1038/s41467-023-37914-x. PubMed 37055441.
Backbone
  Vector backbone: pEN_TTmiRC2-3xFLAG
  Backbone manufacturer: Addgene #25752
  Vector type: Gateway entry vector
Growth in bacteria
  Bacterial resistance: Gentamicin, 10 μg/mL
  Growth temperature: 37°C
  Growth strain: DH5alpha
  Copy number: High Copy
Gene/Insert
  Gene/Insert name: KPNA1 (alt names: IPOA5; NPI-1)
  Species: H. sapiens (human)
  Entrez Gene: KPNA1 (a.k.a. IPOA5, NPI-1, RCH2, SRP1)
  Tag / fusion protein: 3xFLAG (N terminal on insert)
  Cloning method: Restriction Enzyme; 5′ cloning site SpeI (not destroyed); 3′ cloning site MfeI (not destroyed)
Terms and licenses: Academic/Nonprofit Terms; Industry Terms: Not Available to Industry
How to cite: pEN_TT 3xFLAG-KPNA1 was a gift from Kevin Janes (Addgene plasmid # 192304 ; http://n2t.net/addgene:192304 ; RRID:Addgene_192304)
